Addgene plasmid #212108: pcDNA5/FRT/TO GABARAP(G116A)-mTagBFP2-GABARAP(G116A)
Purpose: Expression of lipidation deficient GABARAP split tandem protein with mTagBFP2
Depositing lab: Dieter Willbold. Depositing organization: Forschungszentrum Juelich GmbH. Publication: Highlighting the hidden: monitoring the avidity-driven association of a fluorescent GABARAP tandem with microtubules in living cells. Uffing A, Gold L, Gensch T, Weiergraber OH, Hoffmann S, Willbold D. Autophagy Rep. 2024 May 16;3(1):2348899. doi: 10.1080/27694127.2024.2348899. eCollection 2024. PubMed 40395516.
Backbone
  Vector backbone: pcDNA5/FRT/TO
  Backbone size w/o insert (bp): 5049
  Total vector size (bp): 6510
  Modifications to backbone: Part of MCS removed (TTAAGCTTGGTACCGAGCTCGGATCCACTAGTCCAGTGTGGTGGAATTCTGCAGATATCCAGCACAGTGGCGGCCGCTCGAGTCTAGA), --> PmeI site followed by PspOMI site (TTTAAACGGGCCC), second PmeI site removed (gt --> ac) downstream of ApaI site
  Vector type: Mammalian Expression
  Selectable markers: Hygromycin
Growth in bacteria
  Bacterial resistance: Ampicillin, 100 μg/mL
  Growth temperature: 37°C
  Growth strain: DH5alpha
  Copy number: High Copy
Gene/Insert
  Gene/Insert name: GABARAP(G116A)-mTagBFP2-GABARAP(G116A)
  Species: H. sapiens (human); Entacmaea quadricolor
  Insert size (bp): 1461
  Mutation: G116A (lipidation deficiency) of both GABARAPs
  Entrez Gene: GABARAP (a.k.a. ATG8A, GABARAP-a, MM46)
  Promoter: CMV
  Tag / fusion protein: mTagBFP2
  Cloning method: Restriction Enzyme; 5′ cloning site PmeI (not destroyed); 3′ cloning site ApaI (not destroyed)
  Sequencing primers: 5′ CMV-fw; 3′ bGH-rev* (GACACCTACTCAGACAATGCG)
Terms and licenses: Academic/Nonprofit Terms; Industry Terms: Not Available to Industry
How to cite: pcDNA5/FRT/TO GABARAP(G116A)-mTagBFP2-GABARAP(G116A) was a gift from Dieter Willbold (Addgene plasmid # 212108 ; http://n2t.net/addgene:212108 ; RRID:Addgene_212108)
