[The description below was written by a language model from this plasmid's Addgene catalogue record and pLannotate feature annotations shown in this document.]
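Description:
pcDNA5/FRT/TO GABARAP(G116A)-mTagBFP2-GABARAP(G116A) is a 6.5 kb mammalian expression plasmid built on the pcDNA5/FRT/TO backbone, in which most of the multiple cloning site was removed and the restriction sites rearranged so that the insert sits between PmeI and ApaI. In bacteria it is maintained at high copy through a ColE1/pUC-type origin and selected with ampicillin via the β-lactamase gene. The annotated f1 ori, lacI, ble and SV40 promoter features are only fragments.

The payload is a 1,461 bp open reading frame encoding a "split tandem" fusion: human GABARAP, then the blue fluorescent protein mTagBFP2 (derived from Entacmaea quadricolor), then a second GABARAP copy, joined by short linker regions. Both GABARAP units carry G116A, which the record describes as making them lipidation deficient; the mutated glycine is the residue normally conjugated to membrane lipid in autophagy. Transcription is driven by the CMV enhancer/promoter and terminated by the bGH polyadenylation signal. The short tet operator matches just downstream of the promoter correspond to the "TO" element of this backbone, which allows tetracycline-regulated expression in cells that supply the Tet repressor and constitutive expression otherwise.

Downstream lies an FRT site placed directly ahead of a hygromycin resistance gene with an SV40 poly(A) signal. No intact promoter is annotated upstream of this gene. That fits the standard design, in which FLP-mediated integration into a genomic FRT acceptor site activates the marker and yields isogenic stable lines. The associated publication points to use in live-cell imaging of the avidity-driven association of the fluorescent GABARAP tandem with microtubules, with this variant reporting behaviour independent of lipid conjugation.
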