Features (pLannotate 1.2.2; 24 found; start..end, strand, type, name):
     28..80      -  misc_feature   bom (fragment): basis of mobility region from pBR322
    235..614     +  enhancer       CMV enhancer: human cytomegalovirus immediate early enhancer
    615..818     +  promoter       CMV promoter: human cytomegalovirus (CMV) immediate early promoter
    820..839     +  promoter       PLtetO-1 promoter (fragment): modified phage lambda PL promoter with tet operator sites (Lutz and Bujard, 1997)
    841..860     +  promoter       PLtetO-1 promoter (fragment): modified phage lambda PL promoter with tet operator sites (Lutz and Bujard, 1997)
    868..901     +  promoter       TRE3GV promoter (fragment): 3rd-generation Tet-responsive promoter that can be activated by binding of Tet-On® 3G, optimized for retroviral and lentiviral vectors
    982..1332    +  CDS            GABARAP: GBRAP_HUMAN - Also known as FLC3B. Experimental evidence at protein level: Swiss-Prot protein existence level 1. Ubiquitin-like modifier that plays a role in intracellular transport of GABA(A) receptors and its interaction with the cytoskeleton (PubMed:9892355). Involved in autophagy: while LC3s are involved in elongation of the phagophore membrane, the GABARAP/GATE-16 subfamily is essential for a later stage in autophagosome maturation (PubMed:15169837, PubMed:20562859, PubMed:22948227). Through its interaction with the reticulophagy receptor TEX264, participates in the remodeling of subdomai
   1351..2061    +  CDS            mTagBFP2: mTagBFP2 is a basic (constitutively fluorescent) blue fluorescent protein published in 2011, derived from Entacmaea quadricolor. It is reported to be a very rapidly-maturing monomer with very low acid sensitivity.
   2062..2082    +  misc_feature   MCS (fragment): multiple cloning site
   2083..2433    +  CDS            GABARAP: GBRAP_HUMAN - Also known as FLC3B. Experimental evidence at protein level: Swiss-Prot protein existence level 1. Ubiquitin-like modifier that plays a role in intracellular transport of GABA(A) receptors and its interaction with the cytoskeleton (PubMed:9892355). Involved in autophagy: while LC3s are involved in elongation of the phagophore membrane, the GABARAP/GATE-16 subfamily is essential for a later stage in autophagosome maturation (PubMed:15169837, PubMed:20562859, PubMed:22948227). Through its interaction with the reticulophagy receptor TEX264, participates in the remodeling of subdomai
   2468..2692    +  polyA_signal   bGH poly(A) signal: bovine growth hormone polyadenylation signal
   2696..2717    +  promoter       SV40 promoter (fragment): SV40 enhancer and early promoter
   2738..2971    +  rep_origin     f1 ori (fragment) (sequence partly withheld): f1 bacteriophage origin of replication; arrow indicates direction of (+) strand synthesis
   2976..3023    +  protein_bind   FRT: FLP-mediated recombination occurs in the 8-bp core sequence TCTAGAAA (Turan and Bode, 2011). FLP recombinase from the Saccharomyces cerevisiae 2μ plasmid
   3031..4053    +  CDS            HygR: aminoglycoside phosphotransferase from E. coli; aph(4)-Ia; confers resistance to hygromycin
   4063..4188    +  CDS            ble (fragment): BLE_KLEPN - Experimental evidence at protein level: Swiss-Prot protein existence level 1. Binding protein with a strong affinity to the bleomycin family of antibiotics. Binds to CL990; an antimitotic-antibiotic compound. From Klebsiella pneumoniae.
   4183..4304    +  polyA_signal   SV40 poly(A) signal: SV40 polyadenylation signal
   4377..4393    -  protein_bind   lac operator: The lac repressor binds to the lac operator to inhibit transcription in E. coli. This inhibition can be relieved by adding lactose or isopropyl-β-D-thiogalactopyranoside (IPTG). lac repressor encoded by lacI
   4401..4431    -  promoter       lac promoter: promoter for the E. coli lac operon
   4446..4467    -  protein_bind   CAP binding site: CAP binding activates transcription in the presence of cAMP. E. coli catabolite activator protein
   4480..4572    -  CDS            lacI (fragment): lac repressor; lacI; The lac repressor binds to the lac operator to inhibit transcription in E. coli. This inhibition can be relieved by adding lactose or isopropyl-β-D-thiogalactopyranoside (IPTG).
   4755..5343    -  rep_origin     ori: high-copy-number ColE1/pMB1/pBR322/pUC origin of replication
   5514..6374    -  CDS            AmpR: β-lactamase; bla; confers resistance to ampicillin, carbenicillin, and related antibiotics
   6375..6479    -  promoter       AmpR promoter: bla
>Addgene plasmid #212108 | pcDNA5/FRT/TO GABARAP(G116A)-mTagBFP2-GABARAP(G116A) | addgene full sequence | sequence record 420140 | Addgene NGS Result
GACGGATCGGGAGATCTCCCGATCCCCTATGGTGCACTCTCAGTACAATCTGCTCTGATGCCGCATAGTT
AAGCCAGTATCTGCTCCCTGCTTGTGTGTTGGAGGTCGCTGAGTAGTGCGCGAGCAAAATTTAAGCTACA
ACAAGGCAAGGCTTGACCGACAATTGCATGAAGAATCTGCTTAGGGTTAGGCGTTTTGCGCTGCTTCGCG
ATGTACGGGCCAGATATACGCGTTGACATTGATTATTGACTAGTTATTAATAGTAATCAATTACGGGGTC
ATTAGTTCATAGCCCATATATGGAGTTCCGCGTTACATAACTTACGGTAAATGGCCCGCCTGGCTGACCG
CCCAACGACCCCCGCCCATTGACGTCAATAATGACGTATGTTCCCATAGTAACGCCAATAGGGACTTTCC
ATTGACGTCAATGGGTGGAGTATTTACGGTAAACTGCCCACTTGGCAGTACATCAAGTGTATCATATGCC
AAGTACGCCCCCTATTGACGTCAATGACGGTAAATGGCCCGCCTGGCATTATGCCCAGTACATGACCTTA
TGGGACTTTCCTACTTGGCAGTACATCTACGTATTAGTCATCGCTATTACCATGGTGATGCGGTTTTGGC
AGTACATCAATGGGCGTGGATAGCGGTTTGACTCACGGGGATTTCCAAGTCTCCACCCCATTGACGTCAA
TGGGAGTTTGTTTTGGCACCAAAATCAACGGGACTTTCCAAAATGTCGTAACAACTCCGCCCCATTGACG
CAAATGGGCGGTAGGCGTGTACGGTGGGAGGTCTATATAAGCAGAGCTCTCCCTATCAGTGATAGAGATC
TCCCTATCAGTGATAGAGATCGTCGACGAGCTCGTTTAGTGAACCGTCAGATCGCCTGGAGACGCCATCC
ACGCTGTTTTGACCTCCATAGAAGACACCGGGACCGATCCAGCCTCCGGACTCTAGCGTTTAAACGCAAC
CATGAAGTTCGTGTACAAAGAAGAGCATCCGTTCGAGAAGCGCCGCTCTGAGGGCGAGAAGATCCGAAAG
AAATACCCGGACCGGGTGCCGGTGATAGTAGAAAAGGCTCCCAAAGCTCGGATAGGAGACCTGGACAAAA
AGAAATACCTGGTGCCTTCTGATCTCACAGTTGGTCAGTTCTACTTCTTGATCCGGAAGCGAATTCATCT
CCGAGCTGAGGATGCCTTGTTTTTCTTTGTCAACAATGTCATTCCACCCACCAGTGCCACAATGGGTCAG
CTGTACCAGGAACACCATGAAGAAGACTTCTTTCTCTACATTGCCTACAGTGACGAAAGTGTCTACGCTC
TGTCCGGATCAGATGGATCCATGGTGTCTAAGGGCGAAGAGCTGATTAAGGAGAACATGCACATGAAGCT
GTACATGGAGGGCACCGTGGACAACCATCACTTCAAGTGCACATCCGAGGGCGAAGGCAAGCCCTACGAG
GGCACCCAGACCATGAGAATCAAGGTGGTCGAGGGCGGCCCTCTCCCCTTCGCCTTCGACATCCTGGCTA
CTAGCTTCCTCTACGGCAGCAAGACCTTCATCAACCACACCCAGGGCATCCCCGACTTCTTCAAGCAGTC
CTTCCCTGAGGGCTTCACATGGGAGAGAGTCACCACATACGAAGACGGGGGCGTGCTGACCGCTACCCAG
GACACCAGCCTCCAGGACGGCTGCCTCATCTACAACGTCAAGATCAGAGGGGTGAACTTCACATCCAACG
GCCCTGTGATGCAGAAGAAAACACTCGGCTGGGAGGCCTTCACCGAGACGCTGTACCCCGCTGACGGCGG
CCTGGAAGGCAGAAACGACATGGCCCTGAAGCTCGTGGGCGGGAGCCATCTGATCGCAAACGCCAAGACC
ACATATAGATCCAAGAAACCCGCTAAGAACCTCAAGATGCCTGGCGTCTACTATGTGGACTACAGACTGG
AAAGAATCAAGGAGGCCAACAACGAGACCTACGTCGAGCAGCACGAGGTGGCAGTGGCCAGATACTGCGA
CCTCCCTAGCAAACTGGGGCACAAGCTTAATTCCGGACTCAGATCTCGAGCTATGAAGTTCGTGTACAAA
GAAGAGCATCCGTTCGAGAAGCGCCGCTCTGAGGGCGAGAAGATCCGAAAGAAATACCCGGACCGGGTGC
CGGTGATAGTAGAAAAGGCTCCCAAAGCTCGGATAGGAGACCTGGACAAAAAGAAATACCTGGTGCCTTC
TGATCTCACAGTTGGTCAGTTCTACTTCTTGATCCGGAAGCGAATTCATCTCCGAGCTGAGGATGCCTTG
TTTTTCTTTGTCAACAATGTCATTCCACCCACCAGTGCCACAATGGGTCAGCTGTACCAGGAACACCATG
AAGAAGACTTCTTTCTCTACATTGCCTACAGTGACGAAAGTGTCTACGCTCTGTAAGGGCCCACTTAAAC
CCGCTGATCAGCCTCGACTGTGCCTTCTAGTTGCCAGCCATCTGTTGTTTGCCCCTCCCCCGTGCCTTCC
TTGACCCTGGAAGGTGCCACTCCCACTGTCCTTTCCTAATAAAATGAGGAAATTGCATCGCATTGTCTGA
GTAGGTGTCATTCTATTCTGGGGGGTGGGGTGGGGCAGGACAGCAAGGGGGAGGATTGGGAAGACAATAG
CAGGCATGCTGGGGATGCGGTGGGCTCTATGGCTTCTGAGGCGGAAAGAACCAGCTGGGGCTCTAGGGGG
TATCCCC
[124 nt withheld, positions 2738-2861]
C
[91 nt withheld, positions 2863-2953]
AGGGTGATGGTTCACGTACCTAGAAGTTCCTATTCCGAAGTTCCTATTCTCTAGAAAGTATAGGAACTTC
CTTGGCCAAAAAGCCTGAACTCACCGCGACGTCTGTCGAGAAGTTTCTGATCGAAAAGTTCGACAGCGTC
TCCGACCTGATGCAGCTCTCGGAGGGCGAAGAATCTCGTGCTTTCAGCTTCGATGTAGGAGGGCGTGGAT
ATGTCCTGCGGGTAAATAGCTGCGCCGATGGTTTCTACAAAGATCGTTATGTTTATCGGCACTTTGCATC
GGCCGCGCTCCCGATTCCGGAAGTGCTTGACATTGGGGAATTCAGCGAGAGCCTGACCTATTGCATCTCC
CGCCGTGCACAGGGTGTCACGTTGCAAGACCTGCCTGAAACCGAACTGCCCGCTGTTCTGCAGCCGGTCG
CGGAGGCCATGGATGCGATCGCTGCGGCCGATCTTAGCCAGACGAGCGGGTTCGGCCCATTCGGACCGCA
AGGAATCGGTCAATACACTACATGGCGTGATTTCATATGCGCGATTGCTGATCCCCATGTGTATCACTGG
CAAACTGTGATGGACGACACCGTCAGTGCGTCCGTCGCGCAGGCTCTCGATGAGCTGATGCTTTGGGCCG
AGGACTGCCCCGAAGTCCGGCACCTCGTGCACGCGGATTTCGGCTCCAACAATGTCCTGACGGACAATGG
CCGCATAACAGCGGTCATTGACTGGAGCGAGGCGATGTTCGGGGATTCCCAATACGAGGTCGCCAACATC
TTCTTCTGGAGGCCGTGGTTGGCTTGTATGGAGCAGCAGACGCGCTACTTCGAGCGGAGGCATCCGGAGC
TTGCAGGATCGCCGCGGCTCCGGGCGTATATGCTCCGCATTGGTCTTGACCAACTCTATCAGAGCTTGGT
TGACGGCAATTTCGATGATGCAGCTTGGGCGCAGGGTCGATGCGACGCAATCGTCCGATCCGGAGCCGGG
ACTGTCGGGCGTACACAAATCGCCCGCAGAAGCGCGGCCGTCTGGACCGATGGCTGTGTAGAAGTACTCG
CCGATAGTGGAAACCGACGCCCCAGCACTCGTCCGAGGGCAAAGGAATAGCACGTACTACGAGATTTCGA
TTCCACCGCCGCCTTCTATGAAAGGTTGGGCTTCGGAATCGTTTTCCGGGACGCCGGCTGGATGATCCTC
CAGCGCGGGGATCTCATGCTGGAGTTCTTCGCCCACCCCAACTTGTTTATTGCAGCTTATAATGGTTACA
AATAAAGCAATAGCATCACAAATTTCACAAATAAAGCATTTTTTTCACTGCATTCTAGTTGTGGTTTGTC
CAAACTCATCAATGTATCTTATCATGTCTGTATACCGTCGACCTCTAGCTAGAGCTTGGCGTAATCATGG
TCATAGCTGTTTCCTGTGTGAAATTGTTATCCGCTCACAATTCCACACAACATACGAGCCGGAAGCATAA
AGTGTAAAGCCTGGGGTGCCTAATGAGTGAGCTAACTCACATTAATTGCGTTGCGCTCACTGCCCGCTTT
CCAGTCGGGAAACCTGTCGTGCCAGCTGCATTAATGAATCGGCCAACGCGCGGGGAGAGGCGGTTTGCGT
ATTGGGCGCTCTTCCGCTTCCTCGCTCACTGACTCGCTGCGCTCGGTCGTTCGGCTGCGGCGAGCGGTAT
CAGCTCACTCAAAGGCGGTAATACGGTTATCCACAGAATCAGGGGATAACGCAGGAAAGAACATGTGAGC
AAAAGGCCAGCAAAAGGCCAGGAACCGTAAAAAGGCCGCGTTGCTGGCGTTTTTCCATAGGCTCCGCCCC
CCTGACGAGCATCACAAAAATCGACGCTCAAGTCAGAGGTGGCGAAACCCGACAGGACTATAAAGATACC
AGGCGTTTCCCCCTGGAAGCTCCCTCGTGCGCTCTCCTGTTCCGACCCTGCCGCTTACCGGATACCTGTC
CGCCTTTCTCCCTTCGGGAAGCGTGGCGCTTTCTCATAGCTCACGCTGTAGGTATCTCAGTTCGGTGTAG
GTCGTTCGCTCCAAGCTGGGCTGTGTGCACGAACCCCCCGTTCAGCCCGACCGCTGCGCCTTATCCGGTA
ACTATCGTCTTGAGTCCAACCCGGTAAGACACGACTTATCGCCACTGGCAGCAGCCACTGGTAACAGGAT
TAGCAGAGCGAGGTATGTAGGCGGTGCTACAGAGTTCTTGAAGTGGTGGCCTAACTACGGCTACACTAGA
AGAACAGTATTTGGTATCTGCGCTCTGCTGAAGCCAGTTACCTTCGGAAAAAGAGTTGGTAGCTCTTGAT
CCGGCAAACAAACCACCGCTGGTAGCGGTGGTTTTTTTGTTTGCAAGCAGCAGATTACGCGCAGAAAAAA
AGGATCTCAAGAAGATCCTTTGATCTTTTCTACGGGGTCTGACGCTCAGTGGAACGAAAACTCACGTTAA
GGGATTTTGGTCATGAGATTATCAAAAAGGATCTTCACCTAGATCCTTTTAAATTAAAAATGAAGTTTTA
AATCAATCTAAAGTATATATGAGTAAACTTGGTCTGACAGTTACCAATGCTTAATCAGTGAGGCACCTAT
CTCAGCGATCTGTCTATTTCGTTCATCCATAGTTGCCTGACTCCCCGTCGTGTAGATAACTACGATACGG
GAGGGCTTACCATCTGGCCCCAGTGCTGCAATGATACCGCGAGACCCACGCTCACCGGCTCCAGATTTAT
CAGCAATAAACCAGCCAGCCGGAGGGGCCGAGCGCAGAAGTGGTCCTGCAACTTTATCCGCCTCCATCCA
GTCTATTAATTGTTGCCGGGAAGCTAGAGTAAGTAGTTCGCCAGTTAATAGTTTGCGCAACGTTGTTGCC
ATTGCTACAGGCATCGTGGTGTCACGCTCGTCGTTTGGTATGGCTTCATTCAGCTCCGGTTCCCAACGAT
CAAGGCGAGTTACATGATCCCCCATGTTGTGCAAAAAAGCGGTTAGCTCCTTCGGTCCTCCGATCGTTGT
CAGAAGTAAGTTGGCCGCAGTGTTATCACTCATGGTTATGGCAGCACTGCATAATTCTCTTACTGTCATG
CCATCCGTAAGATGCTTTTCTGTGACTGGTGAGTACTCAACCAAGTCATTCTGAGAATAGTGTATGCGGC
GACCGAGTTGCTCTTGCCCGGCGTCAATACGGGATAATACCGCGCCACATAGCAGAACTTTAAAAGTGCT
CATCATTGGAAAACGTTCTTCGGGGCGAAAACTCTCAAGGATCTTACCGCTGTTGAGATCCAGTTCGATG
TAACCCACTCGTGCACCCAACTGATCTTCAGCATCTTTTACTTTCACCAGCGTTTCTGGGTGAGCAAAAA
CAGGAAGGCAAAATGCCGCAAAAAAGGGAATAAGGGCGACACGGAAATGTTGAATACTCATACTCTTCCT
TTTTCAATATTATTGAAGCATTTATCAGGGTTATTGTCTCATGAGCGGATACATATTTGAATGTATTTAG
AAAAATAAACAAATAGGGGTTCCGCGCACATTTCCCCGAAAAGTGCCACCTGACGTC
